Addgene plasmid #169263: p414GPD-3xFLAG-Nop4 dE5
Purpose: S. cerevisiae (yeast) vector for constitutive expression of 3xFLAG-Nop4 delta Exon 5
Depositing lab: Susan Baserga. Depositing organization: Yale University. Publication: Biallelic splicing variants in the nucleolar 60S assembly factor RBM28 cause the ribosomopathy ANE syndrome. Bryant CJ, Lorea CF, de Almeida HL Jr, Weinert L, Vedolin L, Pinto E Vairo F, Baserga SJ. Proc Natl Acad Sci U S A. 2021 May 11;118(19). pii: 2017777118. doi: 10.1073/pnas.2017777118. PubMed 33941690.
Backbone
  Vector backbone: p414GPD
  Vector type: Yeast Expression
  Selectable markers: TRP1
Growth in bacteria
  Bacterial resistance: Ampicillin, 100 μg/mL
  Growth temperature: 37°C
  Growth strain: DH5alpha
  Copy number: High Copy
Gene/Insert
  Gene/Insert name: Nop4 delta E5
  Species: S. cerevisiae (budding yeast)
  Mutation: deleted region corresponding to human Exon 5
  Entrez Gene: NOP4 (a.k.a. NOP77)
  Promoter: GPD
  Tag / fusion protein: 3xFLAG (N terminal on insert)
  Cloning method: Gibson Cloning
  Sequencing primers: 5′ GACGGTAGGTATTGATTGTAATTCTGT; 3′ TTCGGTTAGAGCGGATGTGG
Terms and licenses: Academic/Nonprofit Terms; Industry Terms: Not Available to Industry
How to cite: p414GPD-3xFLAG-Nop4 dE5 was a gift from Susan Baserga (Addgene plasmid # 169263 ; http://n2t.net/addgene:169263 ; RRID:Addgene_169263)
