[The description below was written by a language model from this plasmid's Addgene catalogue record and pLannotate feature annotations shown in this document.]
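Description:
p414GPD-3xFLAG-Nop4 dE5 is a yeast–E. coli shuttle plasmid built on the p414GPD backbone for constitutive expression of a mutant form of the budding yeast nucleolar protein Nop4 (also called Nop77). In E. coli it replicates from a high-copy ColE1/pUC-type origin and is selected through the β-lactamase (AmpR) gene. An f1 origin and remnants of the pBluescript lac/lacZα region, with flanking T3 and T7 promoters, are carried over from the parental vector. In S. cerevisiae the plasmid is maintained by a CEN6/ARS element, which gives stable, low-copy centromeric inheritance, and it is selected by complementation of tryptophan auxotrophy with the TRP1 marker and its own promoter. The sequenced record is about 7.7 kb.

The expression cassette uses the strong constitutive GPD (TDH3, annotated as GAP) promoter and the CYC1 terminator. Between them sits an N-terminal 3xFLAG epitope followed by the NOP4 coding sequence, which is bracketed by attB1 and attB2 Gateway recombination sites. The catalogue entry, however, lists Gibson assembly as the cloning method. The insert carries a deletion of the region of Nop4 that corresponds to exon 5 of the human orthologue. The exact boundaries of that deletion are not given in the record. Nop4 is required for 60S ribosomal subunit synthesis and is thought to act in processing 27S pre-rRNA to mature 25S rRNA. The associated publication concerns splicing variants in human RBM28 that cause the ribosomopathy ANE syndrome, so this construct appears intended to model an exon 5-skipping variant in yeast. The FLAG tag allows the mutant protein to be detected or immunoprecipitated.
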