Features (pLannotate 1.2.2; 25 found; start..end, strand, type, name):
      3..30      +  rep_origin     RSF ori (fragment): Plasmids containing the RSF 1030 origin of replication can be propagated in E. coli cells that contain additional plasmids with compatible origins.
     32..124     +  CDS            lacI (fragment): lac repressor; lacI; The lac repressor binds to the lac operator to inhibit transcription in E. coli. This inhibition can be relieved by adding lactose or isopropyl-β-D-thiogalactopyranoside (IPTG).
    137..158     +  protein_bind   CAP binding site: CAP binding activates transcription in the presence of cAMP. E. coli catabolite activator protein
    173..203     +  promoter       lac promoter: promoter for the E. coli lac operon
    211..227     +  protein_bind   lac operator: The lac repressor binds to the lac operator to inhibit transcription in E. coli. This inhibition can be relieved by adding lactose or isopropyl-β-D-thiogalactopyranoside (IPTG). lac repressor encoded by lacI
    272..290     +  promoter       T3 promoter: promoter for bacteriophage T3 RNA polymerase
    315..958     +  promoter       GAP promoter: S. cerevisiae TDH3; promoter for glyceraldehyde-3-phosphate dehydrogenase
    964..993     +  misc_feature   MCS (fragment): pBluescript multiple cloning site
    997..1062    +  CDS            3xFLAG: three tandem FLAG® epitope tags, followed by an enterokinase cleavage site
   1063..1087    +  protein_bind   attB1: mutant version of attB; recombination site for the Gateway® BP reaction BP Clonase™
   1093..3054    +  CDS            NOP4: NOP4_YEAST - Also known as NOP77. Experimental evidence at protein level: Swiss-Prot protein existence level 1. Required for 60S ribosomal subunit synthesis. Probably involved in the processing of 27S rRNA to produce mature 25S rRNA. From Saccharomyces cerevisiae (strain ATCC 204508 / S288c) (Baker's yeast).
   3056..3080    -  protein_bind   attB2: mutant version of attB; recombination site for the Gateway® BP reaction BP Clonase™
   3083..3330    +  terminator     CYC1 terminator: S. cerevisiae CYC1; transcription terminator for CYC1
   3349..3367    -  promoter       T7 promoter: promoter for bacteriophage T7 RNA polymerase
   3375..3530    +  CDS            lacZα (fragment): LacZα fragment of β-galactosidase; lacZ fragment
   3534..3962    +  rep_origin     f1 ori (sequence partly withheld): f1 bacteriophage origin of replication; arrow indicates direction of (+) strand synthesis
   3990..4041    -  misc_feature   bom (fragment): basis of mobility region from pBR322
   4092..4766    -  CDS            TRP1: phosphoribosylanthranilate isomerase, required for tryptophan biosynthesis; S. cerevisiae TRP1; yeast auxotrophic marker
   4767..4914    -  promoter       TRP1 promoter: S. cerevisiae TRP1
   5052..5101    -  misc_feature   bom (fragment): basis of mobility region from pBR322
   5203..5238    -  CDS            rop (fragment): Rop protein, which maintains plasmids at low copy number; rop
   5306..5809    -  misc_feature   CEN/ARS: S. cerevisiae CEN6 centromere fused to an autonomously replicating sequence
   5846..5950    +  promoter       AmpR promoter: bla
   5951..6811    +  CDS            AmpR: β-lactamase; bla; confers resistance to ampicillin, carbenicillin, and related antibiotics
   6982..7570    +  rep_origin     ori: high-copy-number ColE1/pMB1/pBR322/pUC origin of replication
>Addgene plasmid #169263 | p414GPD-3xFLAG-Nop4 dE5 | addgene full sequence | sequence record 335124 | Addgene NGS Result
GCAGCGAGTCAGTGAGCGAGGAAGCGGAAGAGCGCCCAATACGCAAACCGCCTCTCCCCGCGCGTTGGCC
GATTCATTAATGCAGCTGGCACGACAGGTTTCCCGACTGGAAAGCGGGCAGTGAGCGCAACGCAATTAAT
GTGAGTTAGCTCACTCATTAGGCACCCCAGGCTTTACACTTTATGCTTCCGGCTCGTATGTTGTGTGGAA
TTGTGAGCGGATAACAATTTCACACAGGAAACAGCTATGACCATGATTACGCCAAGCGCGCAATTAACCC
TCACTAAAGGGAACAAAAGCTGGAGCTCAGTTTATCATTATCAATACTCGCCATTTCAAAGAATACGTAA
ATAATTAATAGTAGTGATTTTCCTAACTTTATTTAGTCAAAAAATTAGCCTTTTAATTCTGCTGTAACCC
GTACATGCCCAAAATAGGGGGCGGGTTACACAGAATATATAACATCGTAGGTGTCTGGGTGAACAGTTTA
TTCCTGGCATCCACTAAATATAATGGAGCCCGCTTTTTAAGCTGGCATCCAGAAAAAAAAAGAATCCCAG
CACCAAAATATTGTTTTCTTCACCAACCATCAGTTCATAGGTCCATTCTCTTAGCGCAACTACAGAGAAC
AGGGGCACAAACAGGCAAAAAACGGGCACAACCTCAATGGAGTGATGCAACCTGCCTGGAGTAAATGATG
ACACAAGGCAATTGACCCACGCATGTATCTATCTCATTTTCTTACACCTTCTATTACCTTCTGCTCTCTC
TGATTTGGAAAAAGCTGAAAAAAAAGGTTGAAACCAGTTCCCTGAAATTATTCCCCTACTTGACTAATAA
GTATATAAAGACGGTAGGTATTGATTGTAATTCTGTAAATCTATTTCTTAAACTTCTTAAATTCTACTTT
TATAGTTAGTCTTTTTTTTAGTTTTAAAACACCAGAACTTAGTTTCGACGGATTCTAGAACTAGTGGATC
CCCCGGGCTGCAGATGGACTACAAAGACCATGACGGTGATTATAAAGATCATGATATCGATTACAAGGAT
GACGATGACAAGACAAGTTTGTACAAAAAAGCAGGCTACAAAATGGAAGAAACAATAGAAAATGTTGAAG
TGCCTTCTAGTAATGTCTCAAAACAAAATGACGACGGCCTAGATATGAAGACTTTGTTTGTGAGGTCTAT
ACCCCAGGATGTCACAGATGAGCAGCTGGCAGATTTCTTTTCCAATTTTGCTCCGATCAAGCATGCGGTA
GTTGTTAAGGACACGAATAAAAGGTCCAGGGGCTTCGGGTTCGTTAGTTTTGCTGTAGAGGATGACACAA
AAGAAGCCCTAGCTAAGGCCAGAAAGACCAAATTTAACGGACATATCTTGAGGGTAGACATTGCTAAAAG
AAGAGATCGTTCAAAGAAAACATCAGAAGTGGTTGAAAAGAGCACACCTGAGTCATCTGAGAAAATAACG
GGCCAGAACAATGAAGATGAGGACGATGCTGATGGTGAAGACTCCATGCTAAAAGGTAAACCGAAATTAA
TTATCAGAAATATGCCATGGAGTTGTCGTGATCCAGTTAAATTGAAAAAGATCTTTGGTAGATATGGTAC
CGTCGTGGAGGCTACCATTCCAAGGAAGCGTGGTAGAAAGGTGGCTGTTGATTTTGCTGTTCAAAAAAAC
AGATGGGAAGATTACAAAAAAGCCCAGCCAGAAATGAATGACAAAGATGATAACGAGTCAGGAAATGAAG
ATGCTGAAGAAAACCATGACGACGAAGAAGATGAAAATGAAGAGGAAGATAGACAAGTAGATCAAGCTTC
AAAAAACAAAGAATCGAAACGTAAAGCACAAAACAAAAGGGAAGATTTTTCTGTTTTTGTTCGTAACGTC
CCTTATGATGCCACTGAAGAATCTTTGGCTCCGCACTTCAGTAAATTTGGCAGCGTTAAATACGCATTAC
CTGTTATCGATAAGTCTACGGGGTTGGCTAAAGGTACGGCCTTTGTAGCCTTCAAAGACCAATATACATA
TAACGAGTGTATCAAAAATGCGCCTGCGGCTGGCTCTACCTCTTTATTGATAGGTGATGATGTCATGCCT
GAGTATGTGTATGAAGGTCGTGTTCTGTCCATTACTCCAACGTTAGTAAGAGAGGATGCTGGAAGAATGG
CAGAAAAGAACGCCGCCAAAAGAAAGGAGGCCCTAGGTAAAGCGCCAGGCGAAAAAGATAGACGTAACTT
ATATTTGCTGAATGAAGGTAGAGTTGTTGAAGGCTCAAAAATGGCTGATTTGTTAACCAACACTGACATG
GAGATCAGAGAAAAATCTTACAAATTAAGAGTGGAGCAACTGAAAAAGAACCCATCTTTGCATTTGTCGA
TGACTAGGTTGGCTATCAGAAATCTTCCTAGAGCAATGAATGATAAAGCATTAAAGGCGTTAGCTCGTAA
AGCTGTCGTGGAATTTGCTACAGAAGTTAAAAATAAGGAAAGACATCCATTGAGTAAAGAAGAGATTATC
AGATCTACAAAGGAAAAATACAAGTTCATGGGTCCAGATGAGATTGAAGCTCAAAAAAAGAAAGACAAAA
AAAGTGGTGTTGTCAAGCAAGCAAAAGTTATAATGGAAGTTAAAGGATCAACTGCGGGAAGAAGTAGAGG
TTACGGTTTTGTAGAATTCAGAGATCATAAAAACGCTTTGATGGGCTTAAGGTGGTTGAATTGTCATGCC
GTTACCTCCGATGAAATTTTAGAGGGTTTGAATGATGATGAAAAGAAACAAGTAGACAATGACTTAGGCA
AAGGAAGACGTCTTTGTGTTGAATTTGCGATTGAGAACTCTAACGTCGTAAAGAGAAGAAGGGAACAATT
GAAGCAAGCAAGAACCAAGAGAACAAGACCAGATAATGAAGATACTGGAGATGTCGGAGAATCCGAGAAT
AAGAAGCCAAAAAAAGAAGAAGCAACGACGCCCACCAATCCCGATGACAAAAAGATGGGCGATGATATAA
AGAGAATAATCGGGTTCAAGCGTAAGAGAAAGCACGCAAAAAAAAACCCAGCTTTCTTGTACAAAGTGGT
AGTCATGTAATTAGTTATGTCACGCTTACATTCACGCCCTCCCCCCACATCCGCTCTAACCGAAAAGGAA
GGAGTTAGACAACCTGAAGTCTAGGTCCCTATTTATTTTTTTATAGTTATGTTAGTATTAAGAACGTTAT
TTATATTTCAAATTTTTCTTTTTTTTCTGTACAGACGCGTGTACGCATGTAACATTATACTGAAAACCTT
GCTTGAGAAGGTTTTGGGACGCTCGAAGGCTTTAATTTGCGGCCGGTACCCAATTCGCCCTATAGTGAGT
CGTATTACGCGCGCTCACTGGCCGTCGTTTTACAACGTCGTGACTGGGAAAACCCTGGCGTTACCCAACT
TAATCGCCTTGCAGCACATCCCCCTTTCGCCAGCTGGCGTAATAGCGAAGAGGCCCGCACCGATCGCCCT
TCCCAACAGTTGCGCAGCCTGAATGGCGAATGG
[124 nt withheld, positions 3534-3657]
C
[91 nt withheld, positions 3659-3749]
A
[49 nt withheld, positions 3751-3799]
CCTTTGACGTTGGAGTCCACGTTCTTT
[37 nt withheld, positions 3827-3863]
ACCCTATCTCGGTCTATTCTTTTGATTTATAAGGGATTTTGCCGATTTCGGCCTATTGGTTAAAAAATGA
GCTGATTTAACAAAAATTTAACGCGAATTTTAACAAAATATTAACGCTTACAATTTCCTGATGCGGTATT
TTCTCCTTACGCATCTGTGCGGTATTTCACACCGCATAGATCGGCAAGTGCACAAACAATACTTAAATAA
ATACTACTCAGTAATAACCTATTTCTTAGCATTTTTGACGAAATTTGCTATTTTGTTAGAGTCTTTTACA
CCATTTGTCTCCACACCTCCGCTTACATCAACACCAATAACGCCATTTAATCTAAGCGCATCACCAACAT
TTTCTGGCGTCAGTCCACCAGCTAACATAAAATGTAAGCTTTCGGGGCTCTCTTGCCTTCCAACCCAGTC
AGAAATCGAGTTCCAATCCAAAAGTTCACCTGTCCCACCTGCTTCTGAATCAAACAAGGGAATAAACGAA
TGAGGTTTCTGTGAAGCTGCACTGAGTAGTATGTTGCAGTCTTTTGGAAATACGAGTCTTTTAATAACTG
GCAAACCGAGGAACTCTTGGTATTCTTGCCACGACTCATCTCCATGCAGTTGGACGATATCAATGCCGTA
ATCATTGACCAGAGCCAAAACATCCTCCTTAGGTTGATTACGAAACACGCCAACCAAGTATTTCGGAGTG
CCTGAACTATTTTTATATGCTTTTACAAGACTTGAAATTTTCCTTGCAATAACCGGGTCAATTGTTCTCT
TTCTATTGGGCACACATATAATACCCAGCAAGTCAGCATCGGAATCTAGAGCACATTCTGCGGCCTCTGT
GCTCTGCAAGCCGCAAACTTTCACCAATGGACCAGAACTACCTGTGAAATTAATAACAGACATACTCCAA
GCTGCCTTTGTGTGCTTAATCACGTATACTCACGTGCTCAATAGTCACCAATGCCCTCCCTCTTGGCCCT
CTCCTTTTCTTTTTTCGACCGAATTAATTCTTAATCGGCAAAAAAAGAAAAGCTCCGGATCAAGATTGTA
CGTAAGGTGACAAGCTATTTTTCAATAAAGAATATCTTCCACTACTGCCATCTGGCGTCATAACTGCAAA
GTACACATATATTACGATGCTGTTCTATTAAATGCTTCCTATATTATATATATAGTAATGTCGTGATCTA
TGGTGCACTCTCAGTACAATCTGCTCTGATGCCGCATAGTTAAGCCAGCCCCGACACCCGCCAACACCCG
CTGACGCGCCCTGACGGGCTTGTCTGCTCCCGGCATCCGCTTACAGACAAGCTGTGACCGTCTCCGGGAG
CTGCATGTGTCAGAGGTTTTCACCGTCATCACCGAAACGCGCGAGACGAAAGGGCCTCGTGATACGCCTA
TTTTTATAGGTTAATGTCATGATAATAATGGTTTCTTAGACGGATCGCTTGCCTGTAACTTACACGCGCC
TCGTATCTTTTAATGATGGAATAATTTGGGAATTTACTCTGTGTTTATTTATTTTTATGTTTTGTATTTG
GATTTTAGAAAGTAAATAAAGAAGGTAGAAGAGTTACGGAATGAAGAAAAAAAAATAAACAAAGGTTTAA
AAAATTTCAACAAAAAGCGTACTTTACATATATATTTATTAGACAAGAAAAGCAGATTAAATAGATATAC
ATTCGATTAACGATAAGTAAAATGTAAAATCACAGGATTTTCGTGTGTGGTCTTCTACACAGACAAGATG
AAACAATTCGGCATTAATACCTGAGAGCAGGAAGAGCAAGATAAAAGGTAGTATTTGTTGGCGATCCCCC
TAGAGTCTTTTACATCTTCGGAAAACAAAAACTATTTTTTCTTTAATTTCTTTTTTTACTTTCTATTTTT
AATTTATATATTTATATTAAAAAATTTAAATTATAATTATTTTTATAGCACGTGATGAAAAGGACCCAGG
TGGCACTTTTCGGGGAAATGTGCGCGGAACCCCTATTTGTTTATTTTTCTAAATACATTCAAATATGTAT
CCGCTCATGAGACAATAACCCTGATAAATGCTTCAATAATATTGAAAAAGGAAGAGTATGAGTATTCAAC
ATTTCCGTGTCGCCCTTATTCCCTTTTTTGCGGCATTTTGCCTTCCTGTTTTTGCTCACCCAGAAACGCT
GGTGAAAGTAAAAGATGCTGAAGATCAGTTGGGTGCACGAGTGGGTTACATCGAACTGGATCTCAACAGC
GGTAAGATCCTTGAGAGTTTTCGCCCCGAAGAACGTTTTCCAATGATGAGCACTTTTAAAGTTCTGCTAT
GTGGCGCGGTATTATCCCGTATTGACGCCGGGCAAGAGCAACTCGGTCGCCGCATACACTATTCTCAGAA
TGACTTGGTTGAGTACTCACCAGTCACAGAAAAGCATCTTACGGATGGCATGACAGTAAGAGAATTATGC
AGTGCTGCCATAACCATGAGTGATAACACTGCGGCCAACTTACTTCTGACAACGATCGGAGGACCGAAGG
AGCTAACCGCTTTTTTGCACAACATGGGGGATCATGTAACTCGCCTTGATCGTTGGGAACCGGAGCTGAA
TGAAGCCATACCAAACGACGAGCGTGACACCACGATGCCTGTAGCAATGGCAACAACGTTGCGCAAACTA
TTAACTGGCGAACTACTTACTCTAGCTTCCCGGCAACAATTAATAGACTGGATGGAGGCGGATAAAGTTG
CAGGACCACTTCTGCGCTCGGCCCTTCCGGCTGGCTGGTTTATTGCTGATAAATCTGGAGCCGGTGAGCG
TGGGTCTCGCGGTATCATTGCAGCACTGGGGCCAGATGGTAAGCCCTCCCGTATCGTAGTTATCTACACG
ACGGGGAGTCAGGCAACTATGGATGAACGAAATAGACAGATCGCTGAGATAGGTGCCTCACTGATTAAGC
ATTGGTAACTGTCAGACCAAGTTTACTCATATATACTTTAGATTGATTTAAAACTTCATTTTTAATTTAA
AAGGATCTAGGTGAAGATCCTTTTTGATAATCTCATGACCAAAATCCCTTAACGTGAGTTTTCGTTCCAC
TGAGCGTCAGACCCCGTAGAAAAGATCAAAGGATCTTCTTGAGATCCTTTTTTTCTGCGCGTAATCTGCT
GCTTGCAAACAAAAAAACCACCGCTACCAGCGGTGGTTTGTTTGCCGGATCAAGAGCTACCAACTCTTTT
TCCGAAGGTAACTGGCTTCAGCAGAGCGCAGATACCAAATACTGTTCTTCTAGTGTAGCCGTAGTTAGGC
CACCACTTCAAGAACTCTGTAGCACCGCCTACATACCTCGCTCTGCTAATCCTGTTACCAGTGGCTGCTG
CCAGTGGCGATAAGTCGTGTCTTACCGGGTTGGACTCAAGACGATAGTTACCGGATAAGGCGCAGCGGTC
GGGCTGAACGGGGGGTTCGTGCACACAGCCCAGCTTGGAGCGAACGACCTACACCGAACTGAGATACCTA
CAGCGTGAGCTATGAGAAAGCGCCACGCTTCCCGAAGGGAGAAAGGCGGACAGGTATCCGGTAAGCGGCA
GGGTCGGAACAGGAGAGCGCACGAGGGAGCTTCCAGGGGGAAACGCCTGGTATCTTTATAGTCCTGTCGG
GTTTCGCCACCTCTGACTTGAGCGTCGATTTTTGTGATGCTCGTCAGGGGGGCGGAGCCTATGGAAAAAC
GCCAGCAACGCGGCCTTTTTACGGTTCCTGGCCTTTTGCTGGCCTTTTGCTCACATGTTCTTTCCTGCGT
TATCCCCTGATTCTGTGGATAACCGTATTACCGCCTTTGAGTGAGCTGATACCGCTCGCCGCAGCCGAAC
GACCGAGC
